Addgene plasmid #189647: AatII-pRPS5A-PTP-3Xflag- psa A Right _G1397N
Purpose: psa A Right _G1397N
Depositing lab: Jin-Soo Kim. Depositing organization: Institute for Basic Science. Publication: Targeted A-to-G base editing of chloroplast DNA in plants. Mok YG, Hong S, Bae SJ, Cho SI, Kim JS. Nat Plants. 2022 Dec 1. doi: 10.1038/s41477-022-01279-8. PubMed 36456803.
Backbone
  Vector backbone: pBAtC
  Vector type: Plant Expression, TALEN
  Selectable markers: Basta
Growth in bacteria
  Bacterial resistance: Spectinomycin, 50 μg/mL
  Growth temperature: 37°C
  Growth strain: DH5alpha
  Copy number: Unknown
Gene/Insert
  Gene/Insert name: TALE and DddAtox
  Species: A. thaliana (mustard weed)
Terms and licenses: Academic/Nonprofit Terms; Industry Terms: Not Available to Industry
How to cite: AatII-pRPS5A-PTP-3Xflag- psa A Right _G1397N was a gift from Jin-Soo Kim (Addgene plasmid # 189647 ; http://n2t.net/addgene:189647 ; RRID:Addgene_189647)
