[The description below was written by a language model from this plasmid's Addgene catalogue record and pLannotate feature annotations shown in this document.]
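Description:
AatII-pRPS5A-PTP-3Xflag- psa A Right _G1397N is a plant binary T-DNA vector built on the pBAtC backbone that expresses one half (the "Right" arm) of a TALE-guided, split-DddA base editor pair directed at the chloroplast psaA gene of Arabidopsis thaliana. It was deposited with work on targeted A-to-G base editing of chloroplast DNA. The plasmid replicates in E. coli through a ColE1/pBR322-type origin (with the bom mobilisation region) and in Agrobacterium through the pVS1 oriV with its RepA and StaA functions. Bacterial selection is by spectinomycin via an aadA adenylyltransferase gene. Between the nopaline-type left and right T-DNA borders sits a bar (phosphinothricin acetyltransferase) cassette under the NOS promoter and terminator, which gives Basta selection of transformed plants.

The construct name indicates that the payload is driven by the RPS5A promoter. The feature table does not annotate it as such: the region upstream of the coding sequence is labelled only by an attB4 site and fragments matching the Arabidopsis HST gene, which may simply reflect genomic sequence carried within that promoter fragment. The open reading frame begins with a fragment of the Arabidopsis chloroplast RecA protein, consistent with the plastid transit peptide ("PTP") named in the title, which would route the fusion into chloroplasts. This is followed by a 3xFLAG epitope for detection, then AvrBs3-derived TALE N- and C-terminal segments flanking an unannotated stretch that presumably holds the DNA-binding repeat array. A fragment of the Burkholderia DddA double-stranded DNA deaminase toxin domain comes next; "G1397N" suggests the N-terminal half of a split at residue G1397. A CaMV poly(A) signal ends the unit. No adenine deaminase is annotated here, so the record does not show how this arm contributes to A-to-G editing beyond pairing with a complementary left-arm construct.
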