Features (pLannotate 1.2.2; 25 found; start..end, strand, type, name):
      5..25      -  protein_bind   attB4: mutant version of attB; core recombination site for the Gateway® BP reaction BP Clonase™
     59..430     +  CDS            HST (fragment): HSTC_ARATH - Also known as HPT2, VTE2-2. Experimental evidence at protein level: Swiss-Prot protein existence level 1. Involved in the synthesis of plastoquinone-9. Can use both homogentisic acid and 2,5-dihydroxyphenylacetic acid gamma-lactone as prenyl acceptors, and solanesyl diphosphate > farnesyl diphosphate > geranylgeranyl diphosphate >> phytyl diphosphate as prenyl donors. Do not catalyze the decardoxylation of homogentisate uncoupled from prenylation. From Arabidopsis thaliana (Mouse-ear cress).
    582..665     +  CDS            HST (fragment): HSTC_ARATH - Also known as HPT2, VTE2-2. Experimental evidence at protein level: Swiss-Prot protein existence level 1. Involved in the synthesis of plastoquinone-9. Can use both homogentisic acid and 2,5-dihydroxyphenylacetic acid gamma-lactone as prenyl acceptors, and solanesyl diphosphate > farnesyl diphosphate > geranylgeranyl diphosphate >> phytyl diphosphate as prenyl donors. Do not catalyze the decardoxylation of homogentisate uncoupled from prenylation. From Arabidopsis thaliana (Mouse-ear cress).
    931..1005    +  CDS            HST (fragment): HSTC_ARATH - Also known as HPT2, VTE2-2. Experimental evidence at protein level: Swiss-Prot protein existence level 1. Involved in the synthesis of plastoquinone-9. Can use both homogentisic acid and 2,5-dihydroxyphenylacetic acid gamma-lactone as prenyl acceptors, and solanesyl diphosphate > farnesyl diphosphate > geranylgeranyl diphosphate >> phytyl diphosphate as prenyl donors. Do not catalyze the decardoxylation of homogentisate uncoupled from prenylation. From Arabidopsis thaliana (Mouse-ear cress).
   1695..1856    +  CDS            RECA (fragment): RECAC_ARATH - Experimental evidence at transcript level: Swiss-Prot protein existence level 2. Involved in recombination ability and DNA strand transfer activity. From Arabidopsis thaliana (Mouse-ear cress).
   1857..1922    +  CDS            3xFLAG: three tandem FLAG® epitope tags, followed by an enterokinase cleavage site
   1929..2435    +  CDS            avrBs3 (fragment): AVRB3_XANEU - Experimental evidence at protein level: Swiss-Prot protein existence level 1. Avirulence protein. Acts as a transcription factor in C.annuum plants. In susceptible plants lacking the Bs3 resistance gene induces expression of a number of genes, including genes homologous to a family of auxin-induced genes, alpha-expansin genes, pectate lyase, anthocyanidin glucoside rhamnosyl transferase and at least one transcription factor, UPA20. Their expression leads to plant hypertrophy in mesophyll cells, probably mainly mediated by UPA20 (PubMed:17962565). In resistant plants induces the h
   4230..4349    +  CDS            avrBs3 (fragment): AVRB3_XANEU - Experimental evidence at protein level: Swiss-Prot protein existence level 1. Avirulence protein. Acts as a transcription factor in C.annuum plants. In susceptible plants lacking the Bs3 resistance gene induces expression of a number of genes, including genes homologous to a family of auxin-induced genes, alpha-expansin genes, pectate lyase, anthocyanidin glucoside rhamnosyl transferase and at least one transcription factor, UPA20. Their expression leads to plant hypertrophy in mesophyll cells, probably mainly mediated by UPA20 (PubMed:17962565). In resistant plants induces the h
   4362..4688    +  CDS            dddA (fragment): DDDA_BURC1 - Experimental evidence at protein level: Swiss-Prot protein existence level 1. Toxic component of a toxin-immunity protein module, which functions as a cellular contact-dependent growth inhibition (CDI) system. CDI modules allow bacteria to communicate with and inhibit the growth of closely related neighboring bacteria in a contact-dependent fashion. Bacteria that have this module inhibit or kill bacteria without it, giving them a growth advantage. Probably specifically inhibited by cognate immunity protein DddI (Probable). The C-terminal 163 residue fragment has double-stranded DN
   4776..4935    +  polyA_signal   CaMV poly(A) signal (fragment): cauliflower mosaic virus polyadenylation signal
   5023..5047    +  misc_feature   RB T-DNA repeat: right border repeat from nopaline C58 T-DNA
   5417..5818    +  CDS            Y4CG_SINFN (fragment): Protein inferred from homology: Swiss-Prot protein existence level 3. From Sinorhizobium fredii (strain NBRC 101917 / NGR234).
   6378..7007    +  CDS            pVS1 StaA: stability protein from the Pseudomonas plasmid pVS1 (Heeb et al., 2000)
   7436..8509    +  CDS            pVS1 RepA: replication protein from the Pseudomonas plasmid pVS1 (Heeb et al., 2000)
   8575..8769    +  rep_origin     pVS1 oriV: origin of replication for the Pseudomonas plasmid pVS1 (Heeb et al., 2000)
   8972..9011    +  CDS            rop (fragment): Rop protein, which maintains plasmids at low copy number; rop
   9113..9253    +  misc_feature   bom: basis of mobility region from pBR322
   9439..10027   -  rep_origin     ori: high-copy-number ColE1/pMB1/pBR322/pUC origin of replication
  10273..11060   -  CDS            SmR (fragment): aminoglycoside adenylyltransferase (Murphy, 1985); aadA; confers resistance to spectinomycin and streptomycin
  11071..11127   -  CDS            GmR (fragment): gentamycin acetyltransferase; aacC1; confers resistance to gentamycin
  11303..11326   -  promoter       Pc promoter (fragment): intI1 (promoter lies within the coding sequence); class 1 integron promoter
  11585..11609   +  misc_feature   LB T-DNA repeat: left border repeat from nopaline C58 T-DNA
  11702..11954   -  terminator     NOS terminator: nopaline synthase terminator and poly(A) signal
  11977..12525   -  CDS            bar: PAT_STRHY - Experimental evidence at protein level: Swiss-Prot protein existence level 1. Inactivates phosphinothricin (PPT) by transfer of an acetyl group from acetyl CoA. Can also acetylate demethylphosphinothricin but not PTT or glutamate. This enzyme is an effector of phosphinothricin tripeptide (PTT or bialaphos) resistance. From Streptomyces hygroscopicus. Introduced by genetic manipulation and expressed in glufosinate-tolerant maize by Dekalb Genetics.
  12567..12746   -  promoter       NOS promoter: nopaline synthase promoter
>Addgene plasmid #189647 | AatII-pRPS5A-PTP-3Xflag- psa A Right _G1397N | addgene full sequence | sequence record 370916 | Addgene NGS Result
CGTTCAACTTTTCTATACAAAGTTGAGACGTCGACTCAACTTTTGATTCGCTATTTGCAGTGCACCTGTG
GCGTTCATCACATCTTTTGTGACACTGTTTGCACTGGTCATTGCTATTACAAAGGACCTTCCTGATGTTG
AAGGAGATCGAAAGTAAGTAACTGCACGCATAACCATTTTCTTTCCGCTCTTTGGCTCAATCCATTTGAC
AGTCAAAGACAATGTTTAACCAGCTCCGTTTGATATATTGTCTTTATGTGTTTGTTCAAGCATGTTTAGT
TAATCATGCCTTTGATTGATCTTGAATAGGTTCCAAATATCAACCCTGGCAACAAAACTTGGAGTGAGAA
ACATTGCATTCCTCGGTTCTGGACTTCTGCTAGTAAATTATGTTTCAGCCATATCACTAGCTTTCTACAT
GCCTCAGGTGAATTCATCTATTTCCGTCTTAACTATTTCGGTTAATTAAAGCACGAACACCATTACTGCA
TGTAGAAGCTTGATAAACTATCGCCACCAATTTATTTTTGTTGCGATATTGTTACTTTCCTCAGTATGCA
GCTTTGAAAAGACCAACCCTCTTATCCTTTAACAATGAACAGGTTTTTAGAGGTAGCTTGATGATTCCTG
CACATGTGATCTTGGCTTCAGGCTTAATTTTCCAGGTAAAGCATTATGAGATACTCTTATATCTCTTACA
TACTTTTGAGATAATGCACAAGAACTTCATAACTATATGCTTTAGTTTCTGCATTTGACACTGCCAAATT
CATTAATCTCTAATATCTTTGTTGTTGATCTTTGGTAGACATGGGTACTAGAAAAAGCAAACTACACCAA
GGTAAAATACTTTTGTACAAACATAAACTCGTTATCACGGAACATCAATGGAGTGTATATCTAACGGAGT
GTAGAAACATTTGATTATTGCAGGAAGCTATCTCAGGATATTATCGGTTTATATGGAATCTCTTCTACGC
AGAGTATCTGTTATTCCCCTTCCTCTAGCTTTCAATTTCATGGTGAGGATATGCAGTTTTCTTTGTATAT
CATTCTTCTTCTTCTTTGTAGCTTGGAGTCAAAATCGGTTCCTTCATGTACATACATCAAGGATATGTCC
TTCTGAATTTTTATATCTTGCAATAAAAATGCTTGTACCAATTGAAACACCAGCTTTTTGAGTTCTATGA
TCACTGACTTGGTTCTAACCAAAAAAAAAAAAATGTTTAATTTACATATCTAAAAGTAGGTTTAGGGAAA
CCTAAACAGTAAAATATTTGTATATTATTCGAATTTCACTCATCATAAAAACTTAAATTGCACCATAAAA
TTTTGTTTTACTATTAATGATGTAATTTGTGTAACTTAAGATAAAAATAATATTCCGTAAGTTAACCGGC
TAAAACCACGTATAAACCAGGGAACCTGTTAAACCGGTTCTTTACTGGATAAAGAAATGAAAGCCCATGT
AGACAGCTCCATTAGAGCCCAAACCCTAAATTTCTCATCTATATAAAAGGAGTGACATTAGGGTTTTTGT
TCGTCCTCTTAAAGCTTCTCGTTTTCTCTGCCGTCTCTCTCATTCGCGCGACGCAAACGATCTTCAGGTG
ATCTTCTTTCTCCAAATCCTCTCTCATAACTCTGATTTCGTACTTGTGTATTTGAGCTCACGCTCTGTTT
CTCTCACCACAGCCATGGATTCACAGCTAGTCTTGTCTCTGAAGCTGAATCCAAGCTTCACTCCTCTTTC
TCCTCTCTTCCCTTTCACTCCATGTTCTTCTTTTTCGCCGTCGCTCCGGTTTTCTTCTTGCTACTCCCGC
CGCCTCTATTCTCCGGTTACCGTCTACGCCGCGAAGGACTACAAAGACCATGACGGTGATTATAAAGATC
ATGACATCGATTACAAGGATGACGATGACAAGCCCGGGGATCTACGCACGCTCGGCTACAGCCAGCAGCA
ACAGGAGAAGATCAAACCGAAGGTTCGTTCGACAGTGGCGCAGCACCACGAGGCACTGGTCGGCCATGGG
TTTACACACGCGCACATCGTTGCGCTCAGCCAACACCCGGCAGCGTTAGGGACCGTCGCTGTCAAGTATC
AGGACATGATCGCAGCGTTGCCAGAGGCGACACACGAAGCGATCGTTGGCGTCGGCAAACAGTGGTCCGG
CGCACGCGCTCTGGAGGCCTTGCTCACGGTGGCGGGAGAGTTGAGAGGTCCACCGTTACAGTTGGACACA
GGCCAACTTCTCAAGATTGCAAAACGTGGCGGCGTGACCGCAGTGGAGGCAGTGCATGCATGGCGCAATG
CACTGACGGGTGCCCCCCTGAACTTGACACCCGAACAAGTCGTCGCTATTGCAAGCAACAACGGGGGGAA
ACAGGCCCTGGAGACTGTCCAGCGGCTGTTGCCTGTTCTCTGTCAGGCACATGGCCTCACCCCTGACCAA
GTGGTGGCTATCGCATCTAACGGCGGTGGCAAGCAGGCCTTGGAAACAGTGCAAAGGCTTCTGCCAGTCT
TGTGCCAGGATCATGGGCTCACACCAGCTCAGGTTGTTGCAATCGCCAGTAATAACGGAGGTAAGCAAGC
TCTGGAAACCGTGCAGAGGTTGCTGCCTGTTCTGTGTCAAGCACACGGGTTGACACCCGAACAGGTTGTT
GCCATTGCCAGTAACGGGGGCGGTAAACAGGCACTTGAAACAGTGCAGAGATTGCTCCCAGTTTTGTGCC
AAGCACACGGGTTGACACCTGCACAGGTGGTGGCAATCGCATCTAACGGCGGAGGAAAGCAGGCTCTGGA
GACTGTTCAAAGGCTTCTTCCCGTTTTGTGTCAGGCTCATGGACTTACTCCAGACCAAGTTGTGGCCATT
GCAAGCAACAATGGCGGGAAACAGGCCTTGGAGACTGTTCAAAGACTCCTGCCCGTCCTGTGTCAAGATC
ACGGCTTGACACCAGCCCAAGTTGTCGCCATTGCCAGTAATGGTGGTGGTAAGCAGGCCCTGGAAACAGT
CCAAAGATTGTTGCCAGTCCTTTGTCAAGACCATGGGCTCACCCCTGCACAAGTCGTGGCTATCGCCAGT
CATGATGGGGGGAAGCAAGCATTGGAAACTGTCCAGCGGTTGCTTCCCGTTCTCTGCCAGGCACACGGAT
TGACTCCCGAACAAGTTGTTGCAATCGCCTCACACGACGGGGGTAAACAGGCCCTGGAGACTGTGCAAAG
GCTTCTGCCAGTTTTGTGCCAAGCTCATGGACTTACCCCTGCACAGGTTGTCGCAATCGCATCCAACAAT
GGAGGAAAACAAGCACTCGAAACCGTTCAGCGCCTGCTTCCTGTCTTGTGTCAGGCACACGGACTGACTC
CAGACCAGGTGGTTGCTATCGCCAGCAATAACGGAGGTAAACAAGCCTTGGAGACTGTCCAAAGGTTGTT
GCCCGTTCTCTGCCAAGACCATGGTTTGACACCAGCTCAAGTGGTTGCCATCGCTTCTAATATCGGGGGT
AAGCAGGCACTCGAGACAGTCCAGAGACTCCTGCCTGTTCTCTGCCAGGCTCACGGGTTGACTCCTGCAC
AAGTGGTGGCTATCGCCAGCAACATCGGTGGTAAGCAAGCATTGGAAACTGTGCAACGCCTTTTGCCAGT
CCTTTGTCAGGATCATGGTCTTACACCCGACCAGGTGGTCGCAATCGCCTCTAATATTGGGGGGAAGCAG
GCCTTGGAAACTGTTCAAAGATTGCTCCCAGTCCTCTGCCAGGATCACGGCCTGACCCCCGATCAAGTCG
TTGCCATTGCTAGTAACAATGGCGGAAAACAAGCTCTCGAGACAGTGCAGCGGCTCCTCCCTGTGCTCTG
CCAAGCTCATGGGCTCACTCCCGCACAGGTTGTTGCTATCGCATCCAACATCGGTGGAAAACAGGCATTG
GAAACAGTTCAGCGCTTGCTGCCTGTTCTTTGTCAAGCACATGGGCTTACACCAGCCCAAGTCGTTGCCA
TCGCCAGCAACAATGGGGGCAAGCAAGCTCTCGAAACCGTTCAGAGACTTCTGCCCGTGTTGTGCCAAGA
TCATGGGTTGACCCCAGCTCAGGTGGTCGCAATTGCTTCAAATAACGGGGGCAAGCAAGCACTGGAGACT
GTTCAACGCCTCCTGCCCGTCCTCTGCCAAGCACACGGTCTGACTCCGGAACAGGTGGTGGCGATTGCAA
GCAACGGCGGCGGCAAACAGGCTCTAGAGAGCATTGTTGCCCAGCTCTCCAGACCTGATCCGGCGCTAGC
CGCGTTGACAAATGATCATCTTGTTGCTCTTGCTTGTCTTGGCGGACGACCTGCCCTGGATGCTGTGAAA
AAGGGGTTGGGGGGATCCGGATCAGGTAGCTACGCACTTGGTCCTTACCAGATTAGCGCACCCCAACTCC
CCGCCTATAATGGTCAAACCGTCGGGACCTTTTACTACGTAAACGATGCTGGTGGGCTGGAATCCAAAGT
ATTCTCCTCAGGGGGCCCTACACCCTACCCCAACTACGCCAATGCTGGTCATGTAGAAGGGCAGTCAGCA
CTGTTTATGCGCGATAATGGTATAAGCGAGGGGTTGGTCTTCCATAACAACCCAGAGGGTACTTGTGGCT
TCTGTGTGAATATGACTGAAACCCTTCTGCCCGAAAATGCCAAGATGACTGTCGTCCCACCTGAAGGCTA
GGGTACCTGATAATCGATATCCCGCGGCCATGCTAGAGTCCGCAAAAATCACCAGTCTCTCTCTACAAAT
CTATCTCTCTCTATTTTTCTCCAGAATAATGTGTGAGTAGTTCCCAGATAAGGGAATTAGGGTTCTTATA
GGGTTTCGCTCATGTGTTGAGCATATAAGAAACCCTTAGTATGTATTTGTATTTGTAAAATACTTCTATC
AATAAAATTTCTAATTCCTAAAACCAAAATCCAGTGACCTGCAGGCATGCCGTCGGGCCCAAGCTTAGCT
TGAGCTTGGATCAGATTGTCGTTTCCCGCCTTCAGTTTAAACTATCAGTGTTTGACAGGATATATTGGCG
GGTAAACCTAAGAGAAAAGAGCGTTTATTAGAATAATCGGATATTTAAAAGGGCGTGAAAAGGTTTATCC
GTTCGTCCATTTGTATGTGCATGCCAACCACAGGGTTCCCCTCGGGATCAAAGTACTTTAAAGTACTTTA
AAGTACTTTAAAGTACTTTGATCCAACCCCTCCGCTGCTATAGTGCAGTCGGCTTCTGACGTTCAGTGCA
GCCGTCTTCTGAAAACGACATGTCGCACAAGTCCTAAGTTACGCGACAGGCTGCCGCCCTGCCCTTTTCC
TGGCGTTTTCTTGTCGCGTGTTTTAGTCGCATAAAGTAGAATACTTGCGACTAGAACCGGAGACATTACG
CCATGAACAAGAGCGCCGCCGCTGGCCTGCTGGGCTATGCCCGCGTCAGCACCGACGACCAGGACTTGAC
CAACCAACGGGCCGAACTGCACGCGGCCGGCTGCACCAAGCTGTTTTCCGAGAAGATCACCGGCACCAGG
CGCGACCGCCCGGAGCTGGCCAGGATGCTTGACCACCTACGCCCTGGCGACGTTGTGACAGTGACCAGGC
TAGACCGCCTGGCCCGCAGCACCCGCGACCTACTGGACATTGCCGAGCGCATCCAGGAGGCCGGCGCGGG
CCTGCGTAGCCTGGCAGAGCCGTGGGCCGACACCACCACGCCGGCCGGCCGCATGGTGTTGACCGTGTTC
GCCGGCATTGCCGAGTTCGAGCGTTCCCTAATCATCGACCGCACCCGGAGCGGGCGCGAGGCCGCCAAGG
CCCGAGGCGTGAAGTTTGGCCCCCGCCCTACCCTCACCCCGGCACAGATCGCGCACGCCCGCGAGCTGAT
CGACCAGGAAGGCCGCACCGTGAAAGAGGCGGCTGCACTGCTTGGCGTGCATCGCTCGACCCTGTACCGC
GCACTTGAGCGCAGCGAGGAAGTGACGCCCACCGAGGCCAGGCGGCGCGGTGCCTTCCGTGAGGACGCAT
TGACCGAGGCCGACGCCCTGGCGGCCGCCGAGAATGAACGCCAAGAGGAACAAGCATGAAACCGCACCAG
GACGGCCAGGACGAACCGTTTTTCATTACCGAAGAGATCGAGGCGGAGATGATCGCGGCCGGGTACGTGT
TCGAGCCGCCCGCGCACGTCTCAACCGTGCGGCTGCATGAAATCCTGGCCGGTTTGTCTGATGCCAAGCT
GGCGGCCTGGCCGGCCAGCTTGGCCGCTGAAGAAACCGAGCGCCGCCGTCTAAAAAGGTGATGTGTATTT
GAGTAAAACAGCTTGCGTCATGCGGTCGCTGCGTATATGATGCGATGAGTAAATAAACAAATACGCAAGG
GGAACGCATGAAGGTTATCGCTGTACTTAACCAGAAAGGCGGGTCAGGCAAGACGACCATCGCAACCCAT
CTAGCCCGCGCCCTGCAACTCGCCGGGGCCGATGTTCTGTTAGTCGATTCCGATCCCCAGGGCAGTGCCC
GCGATTGGGCGGCCGTGCGGGAAGATCAACCGCTAACCGTTGTCGGCATCGACCGCCCGACGATTGACCG
CGACGTGAAGGCCATCGGCCGGCGCGACTTCGTAGTGATCGACGGAGCGCCCCAGGCGGCGGACTTGGCT
GTGTCCGCGATCAAGGCAGCCGACTTCGTGCTGATTCCGGTGCAGCCAAGCCCTTACGACATATGGGCCA
CCGCCGACCTGGTGGAGCTGGTTAAGCAGCGCATTGAGGTCACGGATGGAAGGCTACAAGCGGCCTTTGT
CGTGTCGCGGGCGATCAAAGGCACGCGCATCGGCGGTGAGGTTGCCGAGGCGCTGGCCGGGTACGAGCTG
CCCATTCTTGAGTCCCGTATCACGCAGCGCGTGAGCTACCCAGGCACTGCCGCCGCCGGCACAACCGTTC
TTGAATCAGAACCCGAGGGCGACGCTGCCCGCGAGGTCCAGGCGCTGGCCGCTGAAATTAAATCAAAACT
CATTTGAGTTAATGAGGTAAAGAGAAAATGAGCAAAAGCACAAACACGCTAAGTGCCGGCCGTCCGAGCG
CACGCAGCAGCAAGGCTGCAACGTTGGCCAGCCTGGCAGACACGCCAGCCATGAAGCGGGTCAACTTTCA
GTTGCCGGCGGAGGATCACACCAAGCTGAAGATGTACGCGGTACGCCAAGGCAAGACCATTACCGAGCTG
CTATCTGAATACATCGCGCAGCTACCAGAGTAAATGAGCAAATGAATAAATGAGTAGATGAATTTTAGCG
GCTAAAGGAGGCGGCATGGAAAATCAAGAACAACCAGGCACCGACGCCGTGGAATGCCCCATGTGTGGAG
GAACGGGCGGTTGGCCAGGCGTAAGCGGCTGGGTTGTCTGCCGGCCCTGCAATGGCACTGGAACCCCCAA
GCCCGAGGAATCGGCGTGAGCGGTCGCAAACCATCCGGCCCGGTACAAATCGGCGCGGCGCTGGGTGATG
ACCTGGTGGAGAAGTTGAAGGCCGCGCAGGCCGCCCAGCGGCAACGCATCGAGGCAGAAGCACGCCCCGG
TGAATCGTGGCAAGCGGCCGCTGATCGAATCCGCAAAGAATCCCGGCAACCGCCGGCAGCCGGTGCGCCG
TCGATTAGGAAGCCGCCCAAGGGCGACGAGCAACCAGATTTTTTCGTTCCGATGCTCTATGACGTGGGCA
CCCGCGATAGTCGCAGCATCATGGACGTGGCCGTTTTCCGTCTGTCGAAGCGTGACCGACGAGCTGGCGA
GGTGATCCGCTACGAGCTTCCAGACGGGCACGTAGAGGTTTCCGCAGGGCCGGCCGGCATGGCCAGTGTG
TGGGATTACGACCTGGTACTGATGGCGGTTTCCCATCTAACCGAATCCATGAACCGATACCGGGAAGGGA
AGGGAGACAAGCCCGGCCGCGTGTTCCGTCCACACGTTGCGGACGTACTCAAGTTCTGCCGGCGAGCCGA
TGGCGGAAAGCAGAAAGACGACCTGGTAGAAACCTGCATTCGGTTAAACACCACGCACGTTGCCATGCAG
CGTACGAAGAAGGCCAAGAACGGCCGCCTGGTGACGGTATCCGAGGGTGAAGCCTTGATTAGCCGCTACA
AGATCGTAAAGAGCGAAACCGGGCGGCCGGAGTACATCGAGATCGAGCTAGCTGATTGGATGTACCGCGA
GATCACAGAAGGCAAGAACCCGGACGTGCTGACGGTTCACCCCGATTACTTTTTGATCGATCCCGGCATC
GGCCGTTTTCTCTACCGCCTGGCACGCCGCGCCGCAGGCAAGGCAGAAGCCAGATGGTTGTTCAAGACGA
TCTACGAACGCAGTGGCAGCGCCGGAGAGTTCAAGAAGTTCTGTTTCACCGTGCGCAAGCTGATCGGGTC
AAATGACCTGCCGGAGTACGATTTGAAGGAGGAGGCGGGGCAGGCTGGCCCGATCCTAGTCATGCGCTAC
CGCAACCTGATCGAGGGCGAAGCATCCGCCGGTTCCTAATGTACGGAGCAGATGCTAGGGCAAATTGCCC
TAGCAGGGGAAAAAGGTCGAAAAGGTCTCTTTCCTGTGGATAGCACGTACATTGGGAACCCAAAGCCGTA
CATTGGGAACCGGAACCCGTACATTGGGAACCCAAAGCCGTACATTGGGAACCGGTCACACATGTAAGTG
ACTGATATAAAAGAGAAAAAAGGCGATTTTTCCGCCTAAAACTCTTTAAAACTTATTAAAACTCTTAAAA
CCCGCCTGGCCTGTGCATAACTGTCTGGCCAGCGCACAGCCGAAGAGCTGCAAAAAGCGCCTACCCTTCG
GTCGCTGCGCTCCCTACGCCCCGCCGCTTCGCGTCGGCCTATCGCGGCCGCTGGCCGCTCAAAAATGGCT
GGCCTACGGCCAGGCAATCTACCAGGGCGCGGACAAGCCGCGCCGTCGCCACTCGACCGCCGGCGCCCAC
ATCAAGGCACCCTGCCTCGCGCGTTTCGGTGATGACGGTGAAAACCTCTGACACATGCAGCTCCCGGAGA
CGGTCACAGCTTGTCTGTAAGCGGATGCCGGGAGCAGACAAGCCCGTCAGGGCGCGTCAGCGGGTGTTGG
CGGGTGTCGGGGCGCAGCCATGACCCAGTCACGTAGCGATAGCGGAGTGTATACTGGCTTAACTATGCGG
CATCAGAGCAGATTGTACTGAGAGTGCACCATATGCGGTGTGAAATACCGCACAGATGCGTAAGGAGAAA
ATACCGCATCAGGCGCTCTTCCGCTTCCTCGCTCACTGACTCGCTGCGCTCGGTCGTTCGGCTGCGGCGA
GCGGTATCAGCTCACTCAAAGGCGGTAATACGGTTATCCACAGAATCAGGGGATAACGCAGGAAAGAACA
TGTGAGCAAAAGGCCAGCAAAAGGCCAGGAACCGTAAAAAGGCCGCGTTGCTGGCGTTTTTCCATAGGCT
CCGCCCCCCTGACGAGCATCACAAAAATCGACGCTCAAGTCAGAGGTGGCGAAACCCGACAGGACTATAA
AGATACCAGGCGTTTCCCCCTGGAAGCTCCCTCGTGCGCTCTCCTGTTCCGACCCTGCCGCTTACCGGAT
ACCTGTCCGCCTTTCTCCCTTCGGGAAGCGTGGCGCTTTCTCATAGCTCACGCTGTAGGTATCTCAGTTC
GGTGTAGGTCGTTCGCTCCAAGCTGGGCTGTGTGCACGAACCCCCCGTTCAGCCCGACCGCTGCGCCTTA
TCCGGTAACTATCGTCTTGAGTCCAACCCGGTAAGACACGACTTATCGCCACTGGCAGCAGCCACTGGTA
ACAGGATTAGCAGAGCGAGGTATGTAGGCGGTGCTACAGAGTTCTTGAAGTGGTGGCCTAACTACGGCTA
CACTAGAAGGACAGTATTTGGTATCTGCGCTCTGCTGAAGCCAGTTACCTTCGGAAAAAGAGTTGGTAGC
TCTTGATCCGGCAAACAAACCACCGCTGGTAGCGGTGGTTTTTTTGTTTGCAAGCAGCAGATTACGCGCA
GAAAAAAAGGATCTCAAGAAGATCCTTTGATCTTTTCTACGGGGTCTGACGCTCAGTGGAACGAAAACTC
ACGTTAAGGGATTTTGGTCATGCATGATATATCTCCCAATTTGTGTAGGGCTTATTATGCACGCTTAAAA
ATAATAAAAGCAGACTTGACCTGATAGTTTGGCTGTGAGCAATTATGTGCTTAGTGCATCTAACGCTTGA
GTTAAGCCGCGCCGCGAAGCGGCGTCGGCTTGAACGAATTTCTAGCTAGACATTATTTGCCGACTACCTT
GGTGATCTCGCCTTTCACGTAGTGGACAAATTCTTCCAACTGATCTGCGCGCGAGGCCAAGCGATCTTCT
TCTTGTCCAAGATAAGCCTGTCTAGCTTCAAGTATGACGGGCTGATACTGGGCCGGCAGGCGCTCCATTG
CCCAGTCGGCAGCGACATCCTTCGGCGCGATTTTGCCGGTTACTGCGCTGTACCAAATGCGGGACAACGT
AAGCACTACATTTCGCTCATCGCCAGCCCAGTCGGGCGGCGAGTTCCATAGCGTTAAGGTTTCATTTAGC
GCCTCAAATAGATCCTGTTCAGGAACCGGATCAAAGAGTTCCTCCGCCGCTGGACCTACCAAGGCAACGC
TATGTTCTCTTGCTTTTGTCAGCAAGATAGCCAGATCAATGTCGATCGTGGCTGGCTCGAAGATACCTGC
AAGAATGTCATTGCGCTGCCATTCTCCAAATTGCAGTTCGCGCTTAGCTGGATAACGCCACGGAATGATG
TCGTCGTGCACAACAATGGTGACTTCTACAGCGCGGAGAATCTCGCTCTCTCCAGGGGAAGCCGAAGTTT
CCAAAAGGTCGTTGATCAAAGCTCGCCGCGTTGTTTCATCAAGCCTTACGGTCACCGTAACCAGCAAATC
AATATCACTGTGTGGCTTCAGGCCGCCATCCACTGCGGAGCCGTACAAATGTACGGCCAGCAACGTCGGT
TCGAGATGGCGCTCGATGACGCCAACTACCTCTGATAGTTGAGTCGATACTTCGGCGATCACCGCTTCCC
CCATGATGTTTAACTTTGTTTTAGGGCGACTGCCCTGCTGCGTAACATCGTTGCTGCTCCATAACATCAA
ACATCGACCCACGGCGTAACGCGCTTGCTGCTTGGATGCCCGAGGCATAGACTGTACCCCAAAAAAACAG
TCATAACAAGCCATGAAAACCGCCACTGCGCCGTTACCACCGCTGCGTTCGGTCAAGGTTCTGGACCAGT
TGCGTGAGCGCATACGCTACTTGCATTACAGCTTACGAACCGAACAGGCTTATGTCCACTGGGTTCGTGC
CCGAATTGATCACAGGCAGCAACGCTCTGTCATCGTTACAATCAACATGCTACCCTCCGCGAGATCATCC
GTGTTTCAAACCCGGCAGCTTAGTTGCCGTTCTTCCGAATAGCATCGGTAACATGAGCAAAGTCTGCCGC
CTTACAACGGCTCTCCCGCTGACGCCGTCCCGGACTGATGGGCTGCCTGTATCGAGTGGTGATTTTGTGC
CGAGCTGCCGGTCGGGGAGCTGTTGGCTGGCTGGTGGCAGGATATATTGTGGTGTAAACAAATTGACGCT
TAGACAACTTAATAACACATTGCGGACGTTTTTAATGTACTGAATTAACGCCGAATTGAATTATCAGCTT
GCATGCCGGTCGATCTAGTAACATAGATGACACCGCGCGCGATAATTTATCCTAGTTTGCGCGCTATATT
TTGTTTTCTATCGCGTATTAAATGTATAATTGCGGGACTCTAATCATAAAAACCCATCTCATAAATAACG
TCATGCATTACATGTTAATTATTACATGCTTAACGTAATTCAACAGAAATTATATGATAATCATCGCAAG
ACCGGCAACAGGATTCAATCTTAAGAAACTTTATTGCCAAATGTTTGAACGATCTGCTTGACTCTAGGGG
TCATCAGATTTCGGTGACGGGCAGGACCGGACGGGGCGGCACCGGCAGGCTGAAGTCCAGCTGCCAGAAA
CCCACGTCATGCCAGTTCCCGTGCTTGAAGCCGGCCGCCCGCAGCATGCCGCGGGGGGCATATCCGAGCG
CCTCGTGCATGCGCACGCTCGGGTCGTTGGGCAGCCCGATGACAGCGACCACGCTCTTGAAGCCCTGTGC
CTCCAGGGACTTCAGAAGGTGGGTGTAGAGCGTGGAGCCCAGTCCCGTCCGCTGGTGGCGGGGGGAGACG
TACACGGTCGACTCGGCCGTCCAGTCGTAGGCGTTGCGTGCCTTCCAGGGACCCGCGTAGGCGATGCCGG
CGACCTCGCCGTCCACCTCGGCGACGAGCCAGGGATAGCGCTCCCGCAGACGGACGAGGTCGTCCGTCCA
CTCCTGCGGTTCCTGCGGCTCGGTACGGAAGTTGACCGTGCTTGTCTCGATGTAGTGGTTGACGATGGTG
CAGACCGCCGGCATGTCCGCCTCGGTGGCACGGCGGATGTCGGCCGGGCGTCGTTCTGGGCTCATGGTAG
ATCCCCTCGATCGAGTTGAGAGTGAATATGAGACTCTAATTGGATACCGAGGGGAATTTATGGAACGTCA
GTGGAGCATTTTTGACAAGAAATATTTGCTAGCTGATAGTGACCTTAGGCGACTTTTGAACGCGCAATAA
TGGTTTCTGACGTATGTGCTTAGCTCATTAAACTCCAGAAACCCGCGGCTCAGTGGCTCCTTCAACGTTG
CGGTTCTGTCAGTTCCAAACGTAAAACGGCTTGTCCCGCGTCATCGGCGGGGGTCATAACGTGACTCCCT
TAATTCTCCGCTCATGATCGATAATT
